>Addgene plasmid #31798 | pCDF1-GRM3 WT | addgene partial sequence | sequence record 131486 | hGRM3-F2 5'-agaagcgggaaacagtcatc-3'
AGATTCCAGCATGTTGATCTCTCTTACCTACGATGTGATCCTGGTGATCTTATGCACTGTGTACGCCTTC
AAAACGCGGAAGTGCCCAGAAAATTTCAACGAAGCTAAGTTCATAGGTTTTACCATGTACACCACGTGCA
TCATCTGGTTGGCCTTCCTCCCTATATTTTATGTGACATCAAGTGACTACAGAGTGCAGACGACAACCAT
GTGCATCTCTGTCAGCCTGAGTGGCTTTGTGGTCTTGGGCTGTTTGTTTGCACCCAAGGTTCACATCATC
CTGTTTCAACCCCAGAAGAATGTTGTCACACACAGACTGCACCTCAACAGGTTCAGTGTCAGTGGAACTG
GGACCACATACTCTCAGTCCTCTGCAAGCACGTATGTGCCAACGGTGTGCAATGGGCGGGAAGTCCTCGA
CTCCACCACCTCATCTCTGGATTACAAGGATGACGACGATAAGTAGGCGGCCGCCACTGTGCTGGATATC
TGCAGAATTCCACCACACTGGACTAGTGGATCCGAGCTCGGTACCAAGCTTAAGTTTAAACCGCTGATCA
GCCTCGACTGTGCCTTCTAGTTGCCAGCCATCTGTTGTTTGCCCCTCCCCCGTGCCTTCCTTGACCCTGG
AAGGTGCCACTCCCACTGTCCTTTCCTAATAAAATGAGGAAATTGCATCGCATTGTCTGAGTAGGTGTCA
TTCTATTCTGGGGGGTGGGGTGGGGCAGGACAGCAAGGGGGAGGATTGGGAAGACAATAGCAGGCATGCT
GGGGATGCGGTGGGCTCTATGGCTTCTGAGGCGGAAAGAACCAGCTGGGGCTCTAGGGGGTATCCCC
[124 nt withheld, positions 838-961]
CGCCGGCTTTTCCCCGTCAAGCTCTAAATCGGGGGGCTCCC
[44 nt withheld, positions 1003-1046]
