>Addgene plasmid #31798 | pCDF1-GRM3 WT | addgene partial sequence | sequence record 132051 | hGRM3-F1 5'-actgggcagaaaccttatcg-3'
GGAACTCAGTCCCCACTTCCCAGTGCAGCGACCCCTGTGCCCCCAATGAAATGAAGAATATGCAACCAGG
GGATGTCTGCTGCTGGATTTGCATCCCCTGTGAACCCTACGAATACCTGGCTGATGAGTTTACCTGTATG
GATTGTGGGTCTGGACAGTGGCCCACTGCAGACCTAACTGGATGCTATGACCTTCCTGAGGACTACATCA
GGTGGGAAGACGCCTGGGCCATTGGCCCAGTCACCATTGCCTGTCTGGGTTTTATGTGTACATGCATGGT
TGTAACTGTTTTTATCAAGCACAACAACACACCCTTGGTCAAAGCATCGGGCCGAGAACTCTGCTACATC
TTATTGTTTGGGGTTGGCCTGTCATACTGCATGACATTCTTCTTCATTGCCAAGCCATCACCAGTCATCT
GTGCATTGCGCCGACTCGGGCTGGGGAGTTCCTTCGCTATCTGTTACTCAGCCCTGCTGACCAAGACAAA
CTGCATTGCCCGCATCTTCGATGGGGTCAAGAATGGCGCTCAGAGGCCAAAATTCATCAGCCCCAGTTCT
CAGGTTTTCATCTGCCTGGGTCTGATCCTGGTGCAAATTGTGATGGTGTCTGTGTGGCTCATCCTGGAGG
CCCCAGGCACCAGGAGGTATACCCTTGCAGAGAAGCGGGAAACAGTCATCCTAAAATGCAATGTCAAAGA
TTCCAGCATGTTGATCTCTCTTACCTACGATGTGATCCTGGTGATCTTATGCACTGTGTACGCCTTCAAA
ACGCGGAAGTGCCCAGAAAATTTCAACGAAGCTAAGTTCATAGGTTTTACCATGTACACCACGTGCATCA
TCTGGTTGGCCTTCCTCCCTATATTTTATGTGACATCAAGTGACTACAGAGTGCAGACGACAACCATGTG
CATCTCTGTCAGCCTGAGTGGCTTTGTGGTCTTGGGCTGTTTGTTTGCACCCAAGGTTCACATCATCCTG
TTTCAACCCCAGAAGAATGTTGTC
