[The description below was written by a language model from this plasmid's Addgene catalogue record.]
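Description:
pCDF1-GRM3 WT is a lentiviral mammalian expression plasmid built on the commercial pCDF1-MCS2-EF1-puromycin backbone (about 6.6 kb without insert). It is propagated in bacteria under ampicillin selection as a low-copy plasmid and is grown in a recombination-reducing strain, a common precaution for lentiviral vectors whose repeated terminal sequences can rearrange. No feature table is provided, so individual backbone elements such as the LTRs, packaging signal and origin of replication are not itemised in the record.

The insert is the wild-type human GRM3 coding sequence (about 2.6 kb), which encodes metabotropic glutamate receptor 3 (mGluR3), a G protein-coupled receptor. It was cloned between XbaI and NotI sites, both of which were retained. Expression is driven by a CMV promoter, and the receptor carries a C-terminal FLAG epitope so the protein can be detected or immunoprecipitated with anti-FLAG antibodies. As the backbone name indicates, a separate EF1 promoter drives a puromycin resistance gene, allowing transduced or transfected mammalian cells to be selected and stable pools to be established.

The associated publication reports an exon capture screen of G protein-coupled receptors that identified activating GRM3 mutations in melanoma. In that context, the "WT" designation suggests this construct serves as the wild-type reference for comparison with mutant GRM3 alleles, although the record does not spell this out. More generally, it can be used for stable or transient expression of tagged human mGluR3 in mammalian cells, either by packaging into lentiviral particles or by direct transfection.
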