Addgene plasmid #31798: pCDF1-GRM3 WT
Depositing lab: Yardena Samuels. Depositing organization: National Human Genome Research Institute (NHGRI). Publication: Exon capture analysis of G protein-coupled receptors identifies activating mutations in GRM3 in melanoma. Prickett TD, Wei X, Cardenas-Navia I, Teer JK, Lin JC, Walia V, Gartner J, Jiang J, Cherukuri PF, Molinolo A, Davies MA, Gershenwald JE, Stemke-Hale K, Rosenberg SA, Margulies EH, Samuels Y. Nat Genet. 2011 Sep 25;43(11):1119-26. doi: 10.1038/ng.950. PubMed 21946352.
Backbone
  Vector backbone: pCDF1- MCS2-EF1-puromycin
  Backbone manufacturer: SBI
  Backbone size w/o insert (bp): 6600
  Vector type: Mammalian Expression, Lentiviral
  Selectable markers: Puromycin
Growth in bacteria
  Bacterial resistance: Ampicillin, 100 μg/mL
  Growth temperature: 37°C
  Growth strain: NEB Stable
  Copy number: Low Copy
Gene/Insert
  Gene/Insert name: GRM3 (alt name: mGluR3)
  Species: H. sapiens (human)
  Insert size (bp): 2640
  GenBank ID: NM_000840
  Entrez Gene: GRM3 (a.k.a. GLUR3, GPRC1C, MGLUR3, mGlu3)
  Promoter: CMV
  Tag / fusion protein: FLAG (C terminal on insert)
  Cloning method: Restriction Enzyme; 5′ cloning site XbaI (not destroyed); 3′ cloning site NotI (not destroyed)
  Sequencing primers: 5′ NA
Terms and licenses: Academic/Nonprofit Terms; Industry Terms: Not Available to Industry
How to cite: pCDF1-GRM3 WT was a gift from Yardena Samuels (Addgene plasmid # 31798 ; http://n2t.net/addgene:31798 ; RRID:Addgene_31798)
